>Addgene plasmid #45223 | GFP KNL1 wt hardened | addgene partial sequence | sequence record 64606 | EGFP-C 5'-CATGGTCCTGCTGGAGTTCGTG-3'
TCTCGGCATGGACGAGCTGTACAAGTCCGGAGGGGATCGGTGGAGCTCCACCGGTGGCGGCCGCTCTAGA
GAGAATCTTTATTTTCAGGGCGCCGCCAAATTCAAAGAAACCGCTGCTGCTAAATTCGAACGCCAGCACA
TGGACAGCGGAGGTGGAGGTACTAGTCTCGAGATGGATGGGGTGTCTTCAGAGGCTAATGAAGAAAATGA
CAATATAGAGAGACCTGTTAGAAGACGGCATTCTTCAATATTGAAACCCCCAAGGAGTCCTCTTCAGGAC
CTCAGAGGTGGGAATGAAACAGTTCAAGAGTCAAACGCGTTAAGGAATAAGAAAAACTCTCGTCGAGTCA
GCTTTGCAGATACTATAAAGGTATTCCAGACGGAGTCTCATATGAAAATAGTGAGAAAGTCAGAAATGGA
AGAAACAGAAGCAGGAGAAAATCTTCTTTTGATACAGAATAAGAAATTAGAAGATAATTACTGTGAAATT
ACTGGGATGAACACATTGCTTTCTGCTCCCATTCATACCCAGATGCAACAGAAGGAGTTTTCAATTATAG
AACATACCCGTGAAAGGAAACATGCAAATGACCAGACAGTCATTTTTTCAGATGAAAACCAGATGGACCT
GACATCAAGTCACACTGTAATGATTACCAAAGGCCTTTTAGATAATCCCATAAGTGGAAAGTCCACCAAG
ATAGATACCACATCATTTCTAGCTAATTTAAAGCTTCACACCGAGGACTCAAGAATGAAAAAAGAAGTAA
ATTTTTCCGTGGATCAAAACACTTCTTCAGAAAATAAAATAGATTTCAATGACTTCATAAAAAGATTGAA
AACAGGAAAATGTAGT
