[The description below was written by a language model from this plasmid's Addgene catalogue record.]
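Description:
GFP KNL1 wt hardened (also recorded as pDL017) is a plasmid carrying full-length human KNL1 (CASC5), the outer-kinetochore scaffold protein, fused to GFP. The backbone is listed as unknown, so the vector type, the promoter driving expression, the origin of replication and any selection marker for eukaryotic cells are not stated in the record. What is recorded is that the plasmid is propagated in E. coli as a high-copy construct under kanamycin selection.

The insert is described as a "hardened" wild-type KNL1, meaning the coding sequence has been altered so that the transcript resists a KNL1-targeting siRNA; the specific changes that confer this resistance are not given. The record also lists an E172G mutation, without saying whether it is deliberate or incidental. In addition to GFP, an N-terminal "TEV S15" tag is noted, which most likely denotes a TEV protease cleavage site together with an S-peptide-type affinity tag. That arrangement would allow both fluorescence imaging and affinity purification, but the order of these elements relative to GFP is not specified.

The design fits knockdown-and-rescue experiments: endogenous KNL1 is depleted by siRNA while the resistant GFP fusion is expressed in its place, so that its kinetochore localisation and function can be followed. As the wild-type version, it would serve as the reference for mutant KNL1 constructs. The associated study concerns how KNL1 recruits protein phosphatase 1 to the outer kinetochore to oppose Aurora B kinase.
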