Addgene plasmid #45223: GFP KNL1 wt hardened
Depositing lab: Michael Lampson. Depositing organization: University of Pennsylvania. Publication: Regulated targeting of protein phosphatase 1 to the outer kinetochore by KNL1 opposes Aurora B kinase. Liu D, Vleugel M, Backer CB, Hori T, Fukagawa T, Cheeseman IM, Lampson MA. J Cell Biol. 2010 Mar 22;188(6):809-20. doi: 10.1083/jcb.201001006. Epub 2010 Mar 15. PubMed 20231380.
Backbone
  Vector backbone: unknown
Growth in bacteria
  Bacterial resistance: Kanamycin, 50 μg/mL
  Growth temperature: 37°C
  Growth strain: DH5alpha
  Copy number: High Copy
Gene/Insert
  Gene/Insert name: GFP KNL1 wt hardened (mutated KNL1 full length that is resisted to KNL1 siRNA) (alt names: CASC5; pDL017)
  Species: H. sapiens (human)
  Mutation: E172G
  Entrez Gene: KNL1 (a.k.a. AF15Q14, CASC5, CT29, D40, MCPH4, PPP1R55, Spc7, hKNL-1, hSpc105)
  Tag / fusion protein: TEV S15 (N terminal on insert)
Terms and licenses: Academic/Nonprofit Terms; Industry Terms: Not Available to Industry
How to cite: GFP KNL1 wt hardened was a gift from Michael Lampson (Addgene plasmid # 45223 ; http://n2t.net/addgene:45223 ; RRID:Addgene_45223)
